>Addgene plasmid #69106 | GST-TACC3-His6 | depositor full sequence | sequence record 122256 | -
ACGTTATCGACTGCACGGTGCACCAATGCTTCTGGCGTCAGGCAGCCATCGGAAGCTGTGGTATGGCTGT
GCAGGTCGTAAATCACTGCATAATTCGTGTCGCTCAAGGCGCACTCCCGTTCTGGATAATGTTTTTTGCG
CCGACATCATAACGGTTCTGGCAAATATTCTGAAATGAGCTGTTGACAATTAATCATCGGCTCGTATAAT
GTGTGGAATTGTGAGCGGATAACAATTTCACACAGGAAACAGTATTCATGTCCCCTATACTAGGTTATTG
GAAAATTAAGGGCCTTGTGCAACCCACTCGACTTCTTTTGGAATATCTTGAAGAAAAATATGAAGAGCAT
TTGTATGAGCGCGATGAAGGTGATAAATGGCGAAACAAAAAGTTTGAATTGGGTTTGGAGTTTCCCAATC
TTCCTTATTATATTGATGGTGATGTTAAATTAACACAGTCTATGGCCATCATACGTTATATAGCTGACAA
GCACAACATGTTGGGTGGTTGTCCAAAAGAGCGTGCAGAGATTTCAATGCTTGAAGGAGCGGTTTTGGAT
ATTAGATACGGTGTTTCGAGAATTGCATATAGTAAAGACTTTGAAACTCTCAAAGTTGATTTTCTTAGCA
AGCTACCTGAAATGCTGAAAATGTTCGAAGATCGTTTATGTCATAAAACATATTTAAATGGTGATCATGT
AACCCATCCTGACTTCATGTTGTATGACGCTCTTGATGTTGTTTTATACATGGACCCAATGTGCCTGGAT
GCGTTCCCAAAATTAGTTTGTTTTAAAAAACGTATTGAAGCTATCCCACAAATTGATAAGTACTTGAAAT
CCAGCAAGTATATAGCATGGCCTTTGCAGGGCTGGCAAGCCACGTTTGGTGGTGGCGACCATCCTCCAAA
ATCGGATCTGGAAGTTCTGTTCCAGGGGCCCCTGGGATCCCCGGAATTCCCGGGTATGAGTCTGCAGGTC
TTAAACGACAAAAATGTCAGCAATGAAAAAAATACAGAAAATTGCGACTTCCTGTTTTCGCCACCAGAAG
TTACCGGAAGATCGTCTGTTCTTCGTGTGTCACAGAAAGAAAATGTGCCACCCAAGAACCTGGCCAAAGC
TATGAAGGTGACTTTTCAGACACCTCTGCGGGATCCACAGACGCACAGGATTCTAAGTCCTAGCATGGCC
AGCAAACTTGAGGCTCCTTTCACTCAGGATGACACCCTTGGACTGGAAAACTCACACCCGGTCTGGACAC
AGAAAGAGAACCAACAGCTCATCAAGGAAGTGGATGCCAAAACTACTCATGGAATTCTACAGAAACCAGT
GGAGGCTGACACCGACCTCCTGGGGGATGCAAGCCCAGCCTTTGGGAGTGGCAGCTCCAGCGAGTCTGGC
CCAGGTGCCCTGGCTGACCTGGACTGCTCAAGCTCTTCCCAGAGCCCAGGAAGTTCTGAGAACCAAATGG
TGTCTCCAGGAAAAGTGTCTGGCAGCCCTGAGCAAGCCGTGGAGGAAAACCTTAGTTCCTATTCCTTAGA
CAGAAGAGTGACACCCGCCTCTGAGACCCTAGAAGACCCTTGCAGGACAGAGTCCCAGCACAAAGCGGAG
ACTCCGCACGGAGCCGAGGAAGAATGCAAAGCGGAGACTCCGCACGGAGCCGAGGAGGAATGCCGGCACG
GTGGGGTCTGTGCTCCCGCAGCAGTGGCCACTTCGCCTCCTGGTGCAATCCCTAAGGAAGCCTGCGGAGG
AGCACCCCTGCAGGGTCTGCCTGGCGAAGCCCTGGGCTGCCCTGCGGGTGTGGGCACCCCCGTGCCAGCA
GATGGCACTCAGACCCTTACCTGTGCACACACCTCTGCTCCTGAGAGCACAGCCCCAACCAACCACCTGG
TGGCTGGCAGGGCCATGACCCTGAGTCCTCAGGAAGAAGTGGCTGCAGGCCAAATGGCCAGCTCCTCGAG
GAGCGGACCTGTAAAACTAGAATTTGATGTATCTGATGGCGCCACCAGCAAAAGGGCACCCCCACCAAGG
AGACTGGGAGAGAGGTCCGGCCTCAAGCCTCCCTTGAGGAAAGCAGCAGTGAGGCAGCAAAAGGCCCCGC
AGGAGGTGGAGGAGGACGACGGTAGGAGCGGAGCAGGAGAGGACCCCCCCATGCCAGCTTCTCGGGGCTC
TTACCACCTCGACTGGGACAAAATGGATGACCCAAACTTCATCCCGTTCGGAGGTGACACCAAGTCTGGT
TGCAGTGAGGCCCAGCCCCCAGAAAGCCCTGAGACCAGGCTGGGCCAGCCAGCGGCTGAACAGTTGCATG
CTGGGCCTGCCACGGAGGAGCCAGGTCCCTGTCTGAGCCAGCAGCTGCATTCAGCCTCAGCGGAGGACAC
GCCTGTGGTGCAGTTGGCAGCCGAGACCCCAACAGCAGAGAGCAAGGAGAGAGCCTTGAACTCTGCCAGC
ACCTCGCTTCCCACAAGCTGTCCAGGCAGTGAGCCAGTGCCCACCCATCAGCAGGGGCAGCCTGCCTTGG
AGCTGAAAGAGGAGAGCTTCAGAGACCCCGCTGAGGTTCTAGGCACGGGCGCGGAGGTGGATTACCTGGA
GCAGTTTGGAACTTCCTCGTTTAAGGAGTCGGCCTTGAGGAAGCAGTCCTTATACCTCAAGTTCGACCCC
CTCCTGAGGGACAGTCCTGGTAGACCAGTGCCCGTGGCCACCGAGACCAGCAGCATGCACGGTGCAAATG
AGACTCCCTCAGGACGTCCGCGGGAAGCCAAGCTTGTGGAGTTCGATTTCTTGGGAGCACTGGACATTCC
TGTGCCAGGCCCACCCCCAGGTGTTCCCGCGCCTGGGGGCCCACCCCTGTCCACCGGACCTATAGTGGAC
CTGCTCCAGTACAGCCAGAAGGACCTGGATGCAGTGGTAAAGGCGACACAGGAGGAGAACCGGGAGCTGA
GGAGCAGGTGTGAGGAGCTCCACGGGAAGAACCTGGAACTGGGGAAGATCATGGACAGGTTCGAAGAGGT
TGTGTACCAGGCCATGGAGGAAGTTCAGAAGCAGAAGGAACTTTCCAAAGCTGAAATCCAGAAAGTTCTA
AAAGAAAAAGACCAACTTACCACAGATCTGAACTCCATGGAGAAGTCCTTCTCCGACCTCTTCAAGCGTT
TTGAGAAACAGAAAGAGGTGATCGAGGGCTACCGCAAGAACGAAGAGTCACTGAAGAAGTGCGTGGAGGA
TTACCTGGCAAGGATCACCCAGGAGGGCCAGAGGTACCAAGCCCTGAAGGCCCACGCGGAGGAGAAGCTG
CAGCTGGCAAACGAGGAGATCGCCCAGGTCCGGAGCAAGGCCCAGGCGGAA
[138 nt withheld, positions 3342-3479]
CATCACCATCACCATCACTGAGCGGCCGCATCGTGACTGACTGACGATCTGCCTCGCGCGTTTCGGTGAT
GACGGTGAAAACCTCTGACACATGCAGCTCCCGGAGACGGTCACAGCTTGTCTGTAAGCGGATGCCGGGA
GCAGACAAGCCCGTCAGGGCGCGTCAGCGGGTGTTGGCGGGTGTCGGGGCGCAGCCATGACCCAGTCACG
TAGCGATAGCGGAGTGTATAATTCTTGAAGACGAAAGGGCCTCGTGATACGCCTATTTTTATAGGTTAAT
GTCATGATAATAATGGTTTCTTAGACGTCAGGTGGCACTTTTCGGGGAAATGTGCGCGGAACCCCTATTT
GTTTATTTTTCTAAATACATTCAAATATGTATCCGCTCATGAGACAATAACCCTGATAAATGCTTCAATA
ATATTGAAAAAGGAAGAGTATGAGTATTCAACATTTCCGTGTCGCCCTTATTCCCTTTTTTGCGGCATTT
TGCCTTCCTGTTTTTGCTCACCCAGAAACGCTGGTGAAAGTAAAAGATGCTGAAGATCAGTTGGGTGCAC
GAGTGGGTTACATCGAACTGGATCTCAACAGCGGTAAGATCCTTGAGAGTTTTCGCCCCGAAGAACGTTT
TCCAATGATGAGCACTTTTAAAGTTCTGCTATGTGGCGCGGTATTATCCCGTGTTGACGCCGGGCAAGAG
CAACTCGGTCGCCGCATACACTATTCTCAGAATGACTTGGTTGAGTACTCACCAGTCACAGAAAAGCATC
TTACGGATGGCATGACAGTAAGAGAATTATGCAGTGCTGCCATAACCATGAGTGATAACACTGCGGCCAA
CTTACTTCTGACAACGATCGGAGGACCGAAGGAGCTAACCGCTTTTTTGCACAACATGGGGGATCATGTA
ACTCGCCTTGATCGTTGGGAACCGGAGCTGAATGAAGCCATACCAAACGACGAGCGTGACACCACGATGC
CTGCAGCAATGGCAACAACGTTGCGCAAACTATTAACTGGCGAACTACTTACTCTAGCTTCCCGGCAACA
ATTAATAGACTGGATGGAGGCGGATAAAGTTGCAGGACCACTTCTGCGCTCGGCCCTTCCGGCTGGCTGG
TTTATTGCTGATAAATCTGGAGCCGGTGAGCGTGGGTCTCGCGGTATCATTGCAGCACTGGGGCCAGATG
GTAAGCCCTCCCGTATCGTAGTTATCTACACGACGGGGAGTCAGGCAACTATGGATGAACGAAATAGACA
GATCGCTGAGATAGGTGCCTCACTGATTAAGCATTGGTAACTGTCAGACCAAGTTTACTCATATATACTT
TAGATTGATTTAAAACTTCATTTTTAATTTAAAAGGATCTAGGTGAAGATCCTTTTTGATAATCTCATGA
CCAAAATCCCTTAACGTGAGTTTTCGTTCCACTGAGCGTCAGACCCCGTAGAAAAGATCAAAGGATCTTC
TTGAGATCCTTTTTTTCTGCGCGTAATCTGCTGCTTGCAAACAAAAAAACCACCGCTACCAGCGGTGGTT
TGTTTGCCGGATCAAGAGCTACCAACTCTTTTTCCGAAGGTAACTGGCTTCAGCAGAGCGCAGATACCAA
ATACTGTCCTTCTAGTGTAGCCGTAGTTAGGCCACCACTTCAAGAACTCTGTAGCACCGCCTACATACCT
CGCTCTGCTAATCCTGTTACCAGTGGCTGCTGCCAGTGGCGATAAGTCGTGTCTTACCGGGTTGGACTCA
AGACGATAGTTACCGGATAAGGCGCAGCGGTCGGGCTGAACGGGGGGTTCGTGCACACAGCCCAGCTTGG
AGCGAACGACCTACACCGAACTGAGATACCTACAGCGTGAGCTATGAGAAAGCGCCACGCTTCCCGAAGG
GAGAAAGGCGGACAGGTATCCGGTAAGCGGCAGGGTCGGAACAGGAGAGCGCACGAGGGAGCTTCCAGGG
GGAAACGCCTGGTATCTTTATAGTCCTGTCGGGTTTCGCCACCTCTGACTTGAGCGTCGATTTTTGTGAT
GCTCGTCAGGGGGGCGGAGCCTATGGAAAAACGCCAGCAACGCGGCCTTTTTACGGTTCCTGGCCTTTTG
CTGGCCTTTTGCTCACATGTTCTTTCCTGCGTTATCCCCTGATTCTGTGGATAACCGTATTACCGCCTTT
GAGTGAGCTGATACCGCTCGCCGCAGCCGAACGACCGAGCGCAGCGAGTCAGTGAGCGAGGAAGCGGAAG
AGCGCCTGATGCGGTATTTTCTCCTTACGCATCTGTGCGGTATTTCACACCGCATAAATTCCGACACCAT
CGAATGGTGCAAAACCTTTCGCGGTATGGCATGATAGCGCCCGGAAGAGAGTCAATTCAGGGTGGTGAAT
GTGAAACCAGTAACGTTATACGATGTCGCAGAGTATGCCGGTGTCTCTTATCAGACCGTTTCCCGCGTGG
TGAACCAGGCCAGCCACGTTTCTGCGAAAACGCGGGAAAAAGTGGAAGCGGCGATGGCGGAGCTGAATTA
CATTCCCAACCGCGTGGCACAACAACTGGCGGGCAAACAGTCGTTGCTGATTGGCGTTGCCACCTCCAGT
CTGGCCCTGCACGCGCCGTCGCAAATTGTCGCGGCGATTAAATCTCGCGCCGATCAACTGGGTGCCAGCG
TGGTGGTGTCGATGGTAGAACGAAGCGGCGTCGAAGCCTGTAAAGCGGCGGTGCACAATCTTCTCGCGCA
ACGCGTCAGTGGGCTGATCATTAACTATCCGCTGGATGACCAGGATGCCATTGCTGTGGAAGCTGCCTGC
ACTAATGTTCCGGCGTTATTTCTTGATGTCTCTGACCAGACACCCATCAACAGTATTATTTTCTCCCATG
AAGACGGTACGCGACTGGGCGTGGAGCATCTGGTCGCATTGGGTCACCAGCAAATCGCGCTGTTAGCGGG
CCCATTAAGTTCTGTCTCGGCGCGTCTGCGTCTGGCTGGCTGGCATAAATATCTCACTCGCAATCAAATT
CAGCCGATAGCGGAACGGGAAGGCGACTGGAGTGCCATGTCCGGTTTTCAACAAACCATGCAAATGCTGA
ATGAGGGCATCGTTCCCACTGCGATGCTGGTTGCCAACGATCAGATGGCGCTGGGCGCAATGCGCGCCAT
TACCGAGTCCGGGCTGCGCGTTGGTGCGGATATCTCGGTAGTGGGATACGACGATACCGAAGACAGCTCA
TGTTATATCCCGCCGTCAACCACCATCAAACAGGATTTTCGCCTGCTGGGGCAAACCAGCGTGGACCGCT
TGCTGCAACTCTCTCAGGGCCAGGCGGTGAAGGGCAATCAGCTGTTGCCCGTCTCACTGGTGAAAAGAAA
AACCACCCTGGCGCCCAATACGCAAACCGCCTCTCCCCGCGCGTTGGCCGATTCATTAATGCAGCTGGCA
CGACAGGTTTCCCGACTGGAAAGCGGGCAGTGAGCGCAACGCAATTAATGTGAGTTAGCTCACTCATTAG
GCACCCCAGGCTTTACACTTTATGCTTCCGGCTCGTATGTTGTGTGGAATTGTGAGCGGATAACAATTTC
ACACAGGAAACAGCTATGACCATGATTACGGATTCACTGGCCGTCGTTTTACAACGTCGTGACTGGGAAA
ACCCTGGCGTTACCCAACTTAATCGCCTTGCAGCACATCCCCCTTTCGCCAGCTGGCGTAATAGCGAAGA
GGCCCGCACCGATCGCCCTTCCCAACAGTTGCGCAGCCTGAATGGCGAATGGCGCTTTGCCTGGTTTCCG
GCACCAGAAGCGGTGCCGGAAAGCTGGCTGGAGTGCGATCTTCCTGAGGCCGATACTGTCGTCGTCCCCT
CAAACTGGCAGATGCACGGTTACGATGCGCCCATCTACACCAACGTAACCTATCCCATTACGGTCAATCC
GCCGTTTGTTCCCACGGAGAATCCGACGGGTTGTTACTCGCTCACATTTAATGTTGATGAAAGCTGGCTA
CAGGAAGGCCAGACGCGAATTATTTTTGATGGCGTTGGAATT
Features (pLannotate 1.2.2; 18 found; start..end, strand, type, name):
      6..107     -  CDS            yciV (fragment): RNAAM_ECOLI - Also known as trpH From Escherichia coli (strain K12).
    183..211     +  promoter       tac promoter: strong E. coli promoter; hybrid between the trp and lac UV5 promoters
    219..235     +  protein_bind   lac operator: The lac repressor binds to the lac operator to inhibit transcription in E. coli. This inhibition can be relieved by adding lactose or isopropyl-β-D-thiogalactopyranoside (IPTG). lac repressor encoded by lacI
    258..911     +  CDS            GST26_SCHJA: Experimental evidence at protein level: Swiss-Prot protein existence level 1. GST isoenzymes appear to play a central role in the parasite detoxification system. Other functions are also suspected including a role in increasing the solubility of haematin in the parasite gut. From Schistosoma japonicum (Blood fluke).
    966..3479    +  CDS            TACC3 (sequence partly withheld): TACC3_HUMAN - Also known as ERIC1. Experimental evidence at protein level: Swiss-Prot protein existence level 1. Plays a role in the microtubule-dependent coupling of the nucleus and the centrosome. Involved in the processes that regulate centrosome-mediated interkinetic nuclear migration (INM) of neural progenitors (By similarity). Acts as component of the TACC3/ch- TOG/clathrin complex proposed to contribute to stabilization of kinetochore fibers of the mitotic spindle by acting as inter- microtubule bridge. The TACC3/ch-TOG/clathrin complex is required for the maintenance of kinetochore fib
   3480..3497    +  CDS            7xHis (fragment): 6xHis affinity tag
   3528..3567    +  CDS            rop (fragment): Rop protein, which maintains plasmids at low copy number; rop
   3669..3709    +  misc_feature   bom (fragment): basis of mobility region from pBR322
   3814..3918    +  promoter       AmpR promoter: bla
   3919..4779    +  CDS            AmpR: β-lactamase; bla; confers resistance to ampicillin, carbenicillin, and related antibiotics
   4950..5538    +  rep_origin     ori: high-copy-number ColE1/pMB1/pBR322/pUC origin of replication
   5724..5775    -  misc_feature   bom (fragment): basis of mobility region from pBR322
   5782..5859    +  promoter       lacIq promoter: lacI (mutant); In the lacIq allele, a single base change in the promoter boosts expression of the lacI gene about 10-fold.
   5860..6942    +  CDS            lacI: lac repressor; lacI; The lac repressor binds to the lac operator to inhibit transcription in E. coli. This inhibition can be relieved by adding lactose or isopropyl-β-D-thiogalactopyranoside (IPTG).
   6955..6976    +  protein_bind   CAP binding site: CAP binding activates transcription in the presence of cAMP. E. coli catabolite activator protein
   6991..7021    +  promoter       lac promoter: promoter for the E. coli lac operon
   7029..7045    +  protein_bind   lac operator: The lac repressor binds to the lac operator to inhibit transcription in E. coli. This inhibition can be relieved by adding lactose or isopropyl-β-D-thiogalactopyranoside (IPTG). lac repressor encoded by lacI
   7065..7238    +  CDS            lacZα: LacZα fragment of β-galactosidase; lacZ fragment
