[The description below was written by a language model from this plasmid's Addgene catalogue record and pLannotate feature annotations shown in this document.]
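Description:
GST-TACC3-His6 is a 7.5 kb bacterial expression plasmid built on the pGEX-6P-1 backbone for producing recombinant human TACC3 (transforming acidic coiled-coil protein 3, also known as ERIC1) in E. coli. It replicates from a ColE1/pMB1-type origin and is selected with ampicillin through the β-lactamase (AmpR) gene and its native promoter. Short remnants of pBR322-derived rop and bom sequences, along with a lac promoter/operator and lacZα segment downstream of lacI, are annotated as backbone carry-over and are not part of the expression cassette.

Expression is driven by the tac promoter, a strong trp/lac hybrid, followed by a lac operator. The plasmid also carries lacI under the lacIq promoter, so the repressor is supplied in cis and transcription is held off until induced with IPTG. The open reading frame begins with Schistosoma japonicum glutathione S-transferase, continues through a short linker into the 2,514 bp TACC3 coding sequence cloned between XmaI and NotI (both sites retained), and ends in a six-histidine tag immediately after TACC3. The linker in pGEX-6P vectors normally encodes a PreScission protease site for removing GST, although this is not annotated in the feature table. Having an affinity tag at each terminus allows sequential glutathione and metal-chelate purification, which can enrich for full-length protein over truncated products. The TACC3 sequence was derived from an IMAGE cDNA clone. The associated work concerns the microtubule cross-linking "mesh" that stabilises kinetochore fibres of the mitotic spindle, in line with TACC3's role in the TACC3/ch-TOG/clathrin complex. The record states only that the plasmid is intended for bacterial expression of the doubly tagged protein.
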