Addgene plasmid #69106: GST-TACC3-His6
Purpose: For bacterial expression of recombinant human TACC3 tagged with GST and His.
Depositing lab: Stephen Royle. Depositing organization: University of Warwick. Publication: The mesh is a network of microtubule connectors that stabilizes individual kinetochore fibers of the mitotic spindle. Nixon FM, Gutierrez-Caballero C, Hood FE, Booth DG, Prior IA, Royle SJ. Elife. 2015 Jun 19;4. doi: 10.7554/eLife.07635. PubMed 26090906.
Backbone
  Vector backbone: pGEX-6p-1
  Backbone size w/o insert (bp): 4997
  Total vector size (bp): 7511
  Vector type: Bacterial Expression
Growth in bacteria
  Bacterial resistance: Ampicillin, 100 μg/mL
  Growth temperature: 37°C
  Growth strain: DH5alpha
  Copy number: Unknown
Gene/Insert
  Gene/Insert name: Transforming Acidic Coiled Coil protein 3 (alt names: TACC3; ERIC1)
  Species: H. sapiens (human)
  Insert size (bp): 2514
  GenBank ID: NM_006342.2
  Entrez Gene: TACC3 (a.k.a. ERIC-1, ERIC1, Tacc4, maskin)
  Tag / fusion protein: GST (N terminal on backbone); His6 (C terminal on backbone)
  Cloning method: Restriction Enzyme; 5′ cloning site XmaI (not destroyed); 3′ cloning site NotI (not destroyed)
  Sequencing primers: 5′ -; 3′ -
Resource information
  A portion of this plasmid was derived from a plasmid made by: TACC3: IMAGE 6148176
Terms and licenses: Academic/Nonprofit Terms; Industry Terms: Not Available to Industry
How to cite: GST-TACC3-His6 was a gift from Stephen Royle (Addgene plasmid # 69106 ; http://n2t.net/addgene:69106 ; RRID:Addgene_69106)
