>Addgene plasmid #69106 | GST-TACC3-His6 | addgene partial sequence | sequence record 124402 | pGEX5 5'-GGGCTGGCAAGCCACGTTTGGTG-3'
GTTCTGTTCCAGGGGCCCCTGGGATCCCCGGAATTCCCGGGTATGAGTCTGCAGGTCTTAAACGACAAAA
ATGTCAGCAATGAAAAAAATACAGAAAATTGCGACTTCCTGTTTTCGCCACCAGAAGTTACCGGAAGATC
GTCTGTTCTTCGTGTGTCACAGAAAGAAAATGTGCCACCCAAGAACCTGGCCAAAGCTATGAAGGTGACT
TTTCAGACACCTCTGCGGGATCCACAGACGCACAGGATTCTAAGTCCTAGCATGGCCAGCAAACTTGAGG
CTCCTTTCACTCAGGATGACACCCTTGGACTGGAAAACTCACACCCGGTCTGGACACAGAAAGAGAACCA
ACAGCTCATCAAGGAAGTGGATGCCAAAACTACTCATGGAATTCTACAGAAACCAGTGGAGGCTGACACC
GACCTCCTGGGGGATGCAAGCCCAGCCTTTGGGAGTGGCAGCTCCAGCGAGTCTGGCCCAGGTGCCCTGG
CTGACCTGGACTGCTCAAGCTCTTCCCAGAGCCCAGGAAGTTCTGAGAACCAAATGGTGTCTCCAGGAAA
AGTGTCTGGCAGCCCTGAGCAAGCCGTGGAGGAAAACCTTAGTTCCTATTCCTTAGACAGAAGAGTGACA
CCCGCCTCTGAGACCCTAGAAGACCCTTGCAGGACAGAGTCCCAGCACA
