>Addgene plasmid #69106 | GST-TACC3-His6 | addgene partial sequence | sequence record 124405 | pGEX3 5'-CCGGGAGCTGCATGTGTCAGAGG-3'
ATCCTCCACGCACTTCTTCAGTGACTCTTCGTTCTTGCGGTAGCCCTCGATCACCTCTTTCTGTTTCTCA
AAACGCTTGAAGAGGTCGGAGAAGGACTTCTCCATGGAGTTCAGATCTGTGGTAAGTTGGTCTTTTTCTT
TTAGAACTTTCTGGATTTCAGCTTTGGAAAGTTCCTTCTGCTTCTGAACTTCCTCCATGGCCTGGTACAC
AACCTCTTCGAACCTGTCCATGATCTTCCCCAGTTCCAGGTTCTTCCCGTGGAGCTCCTCACACCTGCTC
CTCAGCTCCCGGTTCTCCTCCTGTGTCGCCTTTACCACTGCATCCAGGTCCTTCTGGCTGTACTGGAGCA
GGTCCACTATAGGTCCGGTGGACAGGGGTGGGCCCCCAGGCGCGGGAACACCTGGGGGTGGGCCTGGCAC
AGGAATGTCCAGTGCTCCCAAGAAATCGAACTCCACAAGCTTGGCTTCCCGCGGACGTCCTGAGGGAGTC
TCATT
